LOCUS       Exported 11798 bp ds-DNA circular SYN 13-MAY-2021
DEFINITION  Lentiviral expression of PIK3CG D192G.
ACCESSION   .
VERSION     .
KEYWORDS    pHAGE-PIK3CG-D192G
SOURCE      synthetic DNA construct
  ORGANISM  synthetic DNA construct
REFERENCE   1 (bases 1 to 11798)
  AUTHORS   Ng PK, Li J, Jeong KJ, Shao S, Chen H, Tsang YH, Sengupta S, Wang Z,
            Bhavana VH, Tran R, Soewito S, Minussi DC, Moreno D, Kong K,
            Dogruluk T, Lu H, Gao J, Tokheim C, Zhou DC, Johnson AM, Zeng J, Ip
            CKM, Ju Z, Wester M, Yu S, Li Y, Vellano CP, Schultz N, Karchin R,
            Ding L, Lu Y, Cheung LWT, Chen K, Shaw KR, Meric-Bernstam F, Scott
            KL, Yi S, Sahni N, Liang H, Mills GB
  TITLE     Systematic Functional Annotation of Somatic Mutations in Cancer.
  JOURNAL   Cancer Cell. 2018 Mar 12;33(3):450-462.e10. doi:
            10.1016/j.ccell.2018.01.021.
  PUBMED    29533785
REFERENCE   2 (bases 1 to 11798)
  AUTHORS   .
  TITLE     Direct Submission
  JOURNAL   Exported May 13, 2021 from SnapGene Server 1.1.58
            http://www.snapgene.com
FEATURES             Location/Qualifiers
     source          1..11798
                     /organism="synthetic DNA construct"
                     /mol_type="other DNA"
     LTR             1..634
                     /label=3' LTR
                     /note="3' long terminal repeat (LTR) from HIV-1"
     misc_feature    681..806
                     /label=HIV-1 Psi
                     /note="packaging signal of human immunodeficiency virus
                     type 1"
     misc_feature    1303..1536
                     /label=RRE
                     /note="The Rev response element (RRE) of HIV-1 allows for
                     Rev-dependent mRNA export from the nucleus to the
                     cytoplasm."
     CDS             1721..1765
                     /codon_start=1
                     /product="antigenic peptide corresponding to amino acids
                     655 to 669 of the HIV envelope protein gp41 (Lutje Hulsik
                     et al., 2013)"
                     /label=gp41 peptide
                     /note="recognized by the 2H10 single-chain llama nanobody"
                     /translation="KNEQELLELDKWASL"
     misc_feature    2058..2175
                     /label=cPPT/CTS
                     /note="central polypurine tract and central termination
                     sequence of HIV-1"
     promoter        2223..3401
                     /label=EF-1-alpha promoter
                     /note="strong constitutive promoter for human elongation
                     factor EF-1-alpha"
     intron          2454..3392
                     /label=EF-1-alpha intron A
                     /note="intron upstream of the start codon of human
                     EF-1-alpha"
     primer_bind     3349..3369
                     /label=EF1a-F
                     /note="Human elongation factor-1a promoter, forward primer"
     protein_bind    3421..3445
                     /gene="mutant version of attB"
                     /label=attB1
                     /bound_moiety="BP Clonase(TM)"
                     /note="recombination site for the Gateway(R) BP reaction"
     CDS             6354..6365
                     /codon_start=1
                     /product="WELQut protease recognition and cleavage site"
                     /label=WELQut site
                     /translation="WELQ"
     protein_bind    complement(6758..6782)
                     /gene="mutant version of attB"
                     /label=attB2
                     /bound_moiety="BP Clonase(TM)"
                     /note="recombination site for the Gateway(R) BP reaction"
     promoter        6790..6808
                     /label=T3 promoter
                     /note="promoter for bacteriophage T3 RNA polymerase"
     primer_bind     complement(6833..6852)
                     /label=T7
                     /note="T7 promoter, forward primer"
     promoter        complement(6834..6852)
                     /label=T7 promoter
                     /note="promoter for bacteriophage T7 RNA polymerase"
     protein_bind    complement(6858..6878)
                     /gene="mutant version of attB"
                     /label=attB4
                     /bound_moiety="BP Clonase(TM)"
                     /note="core recombination site for the Gateway(R) BP
                     reaction"
     CDS             6932..6973
                     /codon_start=1
                     /product="epitope tag from simian virus 5"
                     /label=V5 tag
                     /translation="GKPIPNPLLGLDST"
     misc_feature    6994..7561
                     /label=IRES
                     /note="internal ribosome entry site (IRES) of the
                     encephalomyocarditis virus (EMCV)"
     misc_feature    7011..7563
                     /label=IRES
                     /note="internal ribosome entry site (IRES) of the
                     encephalomyocarditis virus (EMCV)"
     primer_bind     complement(7155..7172)
                     /label=IRES reverse
                     /note="IRES internal ribosome entry site, reverse primer.
                     Also called pCDH-rev"
     primer_bind     7382..7401
                     /label=IRES-F
                     /note="IRES internal ribosome entry site, forward primer"
     CDS             7575..8174
                     /codon_start=1
                     /gene="pac from Streptomyces alboniger"
                     /product="puromycin N-acetyltransferase"
                     /label=PuroR
                     /note="confers resistance to puromycin"
                     /translation="MTEYKPTVRLATRDDVPRAVRTLAAAFADYPATRHTVDPDRHIER
                     VTELQELFLTRVGLDIGKVWVADDGAAVAVWTTPESVEAGAVFAEIGPRMAELSGSRLA
                     AQQQMEGLLAPHRPKEPAWFLATVGVSPDHQGKGLGSAVVLPGVEAAERAGVPAFLETS
                     APRNLPFYERLGFTVTADVEVPEGPRTWCMTRKPGA"
     primer_bind     complement(7575..7594)
                     /label=Puro-R
                     /note="Puromycin resistance gene, reverse primer. Also
                     called puro-variant-R"
     primer_bind     8071..8091
                     /label=Puro-F
                     /note="Puromycin resistance gene, forward primer"
     misc_feature    8188..8776
                     /label=WPRE
                     /note="woodchuck hepatitis virus posttranscriptional
                     regulatory element"
     primer_bind     complement(8241..8261)
                     /label=WPRE-R
                     /note="WPRE, reverse primer"
     CDS             complement(8659..8670)
                     /codon_start=1
                     /product="Factor Xa recognition and cleavage site"
                     /label=Factor Xa site
                     /translation="IEGR"
     LTR             8851..9084
                     /label=3' LTR (Delta-U3)
                     /note="self-inactivating 3' long terminal repeat (LTR) from
                     HIV-1"
     primer_bind     complement(9203..9221)
                     /label=pBRforEco
                     /note="pBR322 vectors, upsteam of EcoRI site, forward
                     primer"
     promoter        9289..9393
                     /gene="bla"
                     /label=AmpR promoter
     CDS             9394..10254
                     /codon_start=1
                     /gene="bla"
                     /product="beta-lactamase"
                     /label=AmpR
                     /note="confers resistance to ampicillin, carbenicillin, and
                     related antibiotics"
                     /translation="MSIQHFRVALIPFFAAFCLPVFAHPETLVKVKDAEDQLGARVGYI
                     ELDLNSGKILESFRPEERFPMMSTFKVLLCGAVLSRVDAGQEQLGRRIHYSQNDLVEYS
                     PVTEKHLTDGMTVRELCSAAITMSDNTAANLLLTTIGGPKELTAFLHNMGDHVTRLDRW
                     EPELNEAIPNDERDTTMPVAMATTLRKLLTGELLTLASRQQLIDWMEADKVAGPLLRSA
                     LPAGWFIADKSGAGERGSRGIIAALGPDGKPSRIVVIYTTGSQATMDERNRQIAEIGAS
                     LIKHW"
     primer_bind     complement(9612..9631)
                     /label=Amp-R
                     /note="Ampicillin resistance gene, reverse primer"
     rep_origin      10425..11013
                     /direction=RIGHT
                     /label=ori
                     /note="high-copy-number ColE1/pMB1/pBR322/pUC origin of
                     replication"
     primer_bind     10914..10933
                     /label=pBR322ori-F
                     /note="pBR322 origin, forward primer"
     primer_bind     11167..11184
                     /label=L4440
                     /note="L4440 vector, forward primer"
     primer_bind     11276..11295
                     /label=SV40pro-F
                     /note="SV40 promoter/origin, forward primer"
     protein_bind    11424..11445
                     /label=CAP binding site
                     /bound_moiety="E. coli catabolite activator protein"
                     /note="CAP binding activates transcription in the presence
                     of cAMP."
     promoter        11460..11490
                     /label=lac promoter
                     /note="promoter for the E. coli lac operon"
     protein_bind    11498..11514
                     /label=lac operator
                     /bound_moiety="lac repressor encoded by lacI"
                     /note="The lac repressor binds to the lac operator to
                     inhibit transcription in E. coli. This inhibition can be
                     relieved by adding lactose or
                     isopropyl-beta-D-thiogalactopyranoside (IPTG)."
     primer_bind     11503..11525
                     /label=M13/pUC Reverse
                     /note="In lacZ gene"
     primer_bind     11522..11538
                     /label=M13 rev
                     /note="common sequencing primer, one of multiple similar
                     variants"
     primer_bind     11522..11538
                     /label=M13 Reverse
                     /note="In lacZ gene. Also called M13-rev"
     primer_bind     11588..11607
                     /label=EBV-rev
                     /note="SV40 polyA terminator, reverse primer"
ORIGIN
        1 tggaagggct aattcactcc caaagaagac aagatatcct tgatctgtgg atctaccaca
       61 cacaaggcta cttccctgat tagcagaact acacaccagg gccaggggtc agatatccac
      121 tgacctttgg atggtgctac aagctagtac cagttgagcc agataaggta gaagaggcca
      181 ataaaggaga gaacaccagc ttgttacacc ctgtgagcct gcatgggatg gatgacccgg
      241 agagagaagt gttagagtgg aggtttgaca gccgcctagc atttcatcac gtggcccgag
      301 agctgcatcc ggagtacttc aagaactgct gatatcgagc ttgctacaag ggactttccg
      361 ctggggactt tccagggagg cgtggcctgg gcgggactgg ggagtggcga gccctcagat
      421 cctgcatata agcagctgct ttttgcctgt actgggtctc tctggttaga ccagatctga
      481 gcctgggagc tctctggcta actagggaac ccactgctta agcctcaata aagcttgcct
      541 tgagtgcttc aagtagtgtg tgcccgtctg ttgtgtgact ctggtaacta gagatccctc
      601 agaccctttt agtcagtgtg gaaaatctct agcagtggcg cccgaacagg gacttgaaag
      661 cgaaagggaa accagaggag ctctctcgac gcaggactcg gcttgctgaa gcgcgcacgg
      721 caagaggcga ggggcggcga ctggtgagta cgccaaaaat tttgactagc ggaggctaga
      781 aggagagaga tgggtgcgag agcgtcagta ttaagcgggg gagaattaga tcgcgatggg
      841 aaaaaattcg gttaaggcca gggggaaaga aaaaatataa attaaaacat atagtatggg
      901 caagcaggga gctagaacga ttcgcagtta atcctggcct gttagaaaca tcagaaggct
      961 gtagacaaat actgggacag ctacaaccat cccttcagac aggatcagaa gaacttagat
     1021 cattatataa tacagtagca accctctatt gtgtgcatca aaggatagag ataaaagaca
     1081 ccaaggaagc tttagacaag atagaggaag agcaaaacaa aagtaagacc accgcacagc
     1141 aagcggccgg ccgctgatct tcagacctgg aggaggagat atgagggaca attggagaag
     1201 tgaattatat aaatataaag tagtaaaaat tgaaccatta ggagtagcac ccaccaaggc
     1261 aaagagaaga gtggtgcaga gagaaaaaag agcagtggga ataggagctt tgttccttgg
     1321 gttcttggga gcagcaggaa gcactatggg cgcagcgtca atgacgctga cggtacaggc
     1381 cagacaatta ttgtctggta tagtgcagca gcagaacaat ttgctgaggg ctattgaggc
     1441 gcaacagcat ctgttgcaac tcacagtctg gggcatcaag cagctccagg caagaatcct
     1501 ggctgtggaa agatacctaa aggatcaaca gctcctgggg atttggggtt gctctggaaa
     1561 actcatttgc accactgctg tgccttggaa tgctagttgg agtaataaat ctctggaaca
     1621 gatttggaat cacacgacct ggatggagtg ggacagagaa attaacaatt acacaagctt
     1681 aatacactcc ttaattgaag aatcgcaaaa ccagcaagaa aagaatgaac aagaattatt
     1741 ggaattagat aaatgggcaa gtttgtggaa ttggtttaac ataacaaatt ggctgtggta
     1801 tataaaatta ttcataatga tagtaggagg cttggtaggt ttaagaatag tttttgctgt
     1861 actttctata gtgaatagag ttaggcaggg atattcacca ttatcgtttc agacccacct
     1921 cccaaccccg aggggacccg acaggcccga aggaatagaa gaagaaggtg gagagagaga
     1981 cagagacaga tccattcgat tagtgaacgg atctcgacgg tatcgccgaa ttcacaaatg
     2041 gcagtattca tccacaattt taaaagaaaa ggggggattg gggggtacag tgcaggggaa
     2101 agaatagtag acataatagc aacagacata caaactaaag aattacaaaa acaaattaca
     2161 aaaattcaaa attttcgggt ttattacagg gacagcagag atccagtttg gactagtcgt
     2221 gaggctccgg tgcccgtcag tgggcagagc gcacatcgcc cacagtcccc gagaagttgg
     2281 ggggaggggt cggcaattga accggtgcct agagaaggtg gcgcggggta aactgggaaa
     2341 gtgatgtcgt gtactggctc cgcctttttc ccgagggtgg gggagaaccg tatataagtg
     2401 cagtagtcgc cgtgaacgtt ctttttcgca acgggtttgc cgccagaaca caggtaagtg
     2461 ccgtgtgtgg ttcccgcggg cctggcctct ttacgggtta tggcccttgc gtgccttgaa
     2521 ttacttccac ctggctgcag tacgtgattc ttgatcccga gcttcgggtt ggaagtgggt
     2581 gggagagttc gaggccttgc gcttaaggag ccccttcgcc tcgtgcttga gttgaggcct
     2641 ggcctgggcg ctggggccgc cgcgtgcgaa tctggtggca ccttcgcgcc tgtctcgctg
     2701 ctttcgataa gtctctagcc atttaaaatt tttgatgacc tgctgcgacg ctttttttct
     2761 ggcaagatag tcttgtaaat gcgggccaag atctgcacac tggtatttcg gtttttgggg
     2821 ccgcgggcgg cgacggggcc cgtgcgtccc agcgcacatg ttcggcgagg cggggcctgc
     2881 gagcgcggcc accgagaatc ggacgggggt agtctcaagc tggccggcct gctctggtgc
     2941 ctggcctcgc gccgccgtgt atcgccccgc cctgggcggc aaggctggcc cggtcggcac
     3001 cagttgcgtg agcggaaaga tggccgcttc ccggccctgc tgcagggagc tcaaaatgga
     3061 ggacgcggcg ctcgggagag cgggcgggtg agtcacccac acaaaggaaa agggcctttc
     3121 cgtcctcagc cgtcgcttca tgtgactcca cggagtaccg ggcgccgtcc aggcacctcg
     3181 attagttctc gagcttttgg agtacgtcgt ctttaggttg gggggagggg ttttatgcga
     3241 tggagtttcc ccacactgag tgggtggaga ctgaagttag gccagcttgg cacttgatgt
     3301 aattctcctt ggaatttgcc ctttttgagt ttggatcttg gttcattctc aagcctcaga
     3361 cagtggttca aagttttttt cttccatttc aggtgtcgtg aagcggccct gcagatatca
     3421 acaagtttgt acaaaaaagc aggcaccatg gagctggaga actataaaca gcccgtggtg
     3481 ctgagagagg acaactgccg aaggcgccgg aggatgaagc cgcgcagtgc tgcggccagc
     3541 ctgtcctcca tggagctcat ccccatcgag ttcgtgctgc ccaccagcca gcgcaaatgc
     3601 aagagccccg aaacggcgct gctgcacgtg gccggccacg gcaacgtgga gcagatgaag
     3661 gcccaggtgt ggctgcgagc gctggagacc agcgtggcgg cggacttcta ccaccggctg
     3721 ggaccgcatc acttcctcct gctctatcag aagaaggggc agtggtacga gatctacgac
     3781 aagtaccagg tggtgcagac tctggactgc ctgcgctact ggaaggccac gcaccggagc
     3841 ccgggccaga tccacctggt gcagcggcac ccgccctccg aggagtccca agccttccag
     3901 cggcagctca cggcgctgat tggctatgac gtcactgacg tcagcaacgt gcacgacgat
     3961 gagctggagt tcacgcgccg tggcttggtg accccgcgca tggcggaggt ggccagccgc
     4021 ggccccaagc tctacgccat gcacccgtgg gtgacgtcca agcccctccc ggagtacctg
     4081 tggaagaaga ttgccaacaa ctgcatcttc atcgtcattc accgcagcac caccagccag
     4141 accattaagg tctcacccga cgacaccccc ggcgccatcc tgcagagctt cttcaccaag
     4201 atggccaaga agaaatctct gatggatatt cccgaaagcc aaagcgaaca ggattttgtg
     4261 ctgcgcgtct gtggccggga tgagtacctg gtgggcgaaa cgcccatcaa aaacttccag
     4321 tgggtgaggc actgcctcaa gaacggagaa gagattcacg tggtactgga cacgcctcca
     4381 gacccggccc tagacgaggt gaggaaggaa gagtggccgc tggtggatga ctgcacggga
     4441 gtcaccggct accatgagca gcttaccatc cacggcaagg accacgagag tgtgttcacc
     4501 gtgtccctgt gggactgcga ccgcaagttc agggtcaaga tcagaggcat tgatatcccc
     4561 gtcctgcctc ggaacaccga cctcacagtt tttgtagagg caaacatcca gcatgggcaa
     4621 caagtccttt gccaaaggag aaccagcccc aaacccttca cagaggaggt gctgtggaat
     4681 gtgtggcttg agttcagtat caaaatcaaa gacttgccca aaggggctct actgaacctc
     4741 cagatctact gcggtaaagc tccagcactg tccagcaagg cctctgcaga gtcccccagt
     4801 tctgagtcca agggcaaagt tcagcttctc tattatgtga acctgctgct gatagaccac
     4861 cgtttcctcc tgcgccgtgg agaatacgtc ctccacatgt ggcagatatc tgggaaggga
     4921 gaagaccaag gaagcttcaa tgctgacaaa ctcacgtctg caactaaccc agacaaggag
     4981 aactcaatgt ccatctccat tcttctggac aattactgcc acccgatagc cctgcctaag
     5041 catcagccca cccctgaccc ggaaggggac cgggttcgag cagaaatgcc caaccagctt
     5101 cgcaagcaat tggaggcgat catagccact gatccactta accctctcac agcagaggac
     5161 aaagaattgc tctggcattt tagatacgaa agccttaagc acccaaaagc atatcctaag
     5221 ctatttagtt cagtgaaatg gggacagcaa gaaattgtgg ccaaaacata ccaattgttg
     5281 gccagaaggg aagtctggga tcaaagtgct ttggatgttg ggttaacaat gcagctcctg
     5341 gactgcaact tctcagatga aaatgtaaga gccattgcag ttcagaaact ggagagcttg
     5401 gaggacgatg atgttctgca ttaccttcta caattggtcc aggctgtgaa atttgaacca
     5461 taccatgata gcgcccttgc cagatttctg ctgaagcgtg gtttaagaaa caaaagaatt
     5521 ggtcactttt tgttttggtt cttgagaagt gagatagccc agtccagaca ctatcagcag
     5581 aggttcgctg tgattctgga agcctatctg aggggctgtg gcacagccat gctgcacgac
     5641 tttacccaac aagtccaagt aatcgagatg ttacaaaaag tcacccttga tattaaatcg
     5701 ctctctgctg aaaagtatga cgtcagttcc caagttattt cacaacttaa acaaaagctt
     5761 gaaaacctgc agaattctca actccccgaa agctttagag ttccatatga tcctggactg
     5821 aaagcaggag cgctggcaat tgaaaaatgt aaagtaatgg cctccaagaa aaaaccacta
     5881 tggcttgagt ttaaatgtgc cgatcctaca gccctatcaa atgaaacaat tggaattatc
     5941 tttaaacatg gtgatgatct gcgccaagac atgcttattt tacagattct acgaatcatg
     6001 gagtctattt gggagactga atctttggat ctatgcctcc tgccatatgg ttgcatttca
     6061 actggtgaca aaataggaat gatcgagatt gtgaaagacg ccacgacaat tgccaaaatt
     6121 cagcaaagca cagtgggcaa cacgggagca tttaaagatg aagtcctgaa tcactggctc
     6181 aaagaaaaat cccctactga agaaaagttt caggcagcag tggagagatt tgtttattcc
     6241 tgtgcaggct actgtgtggc aacctttgtt cttggaatag gcgacagaca caatgacaat
     6301 attatgatca ccgagacagg aaacctattt catattgact tcgggcacat tcttgggaat
     6361 tacaaaagtt tcctgggcat taataaagag agagtgccat ttgtgctaac ccctgacttc
     6421 ctctttgtga tgggaacttc tggaaagaag acaagcccac acttccagaa atttcaggac
     6481 atctgtgtta aggcttatct agcccttcgt catcacacaa acctactgat catcctgttc
     6541 tccatgatgc tgatgacagg aatgccccag ttaacaagca aagaagacat tgaatatatc
     6601 cgggatgccc tcacagtggg gaaaaatgag gaggatgcta aaaagtattt tcttgatcag
     6661 atcgaagttt gcagagacaa aggatggact gtgcagttta attggtttct acatcttgtt
     6721 cttggcatca aacaaggaga gaaacattca gcctagaacc cagctttctt gtacaaagtg
     6781 gtgatatcca attaaccctc actaaaggtt gtgatagtag ttagatattt gtccctatag
     6841 tgagtcgtat taccacccaa cttttctata caaagtggtt gatatccagc acagtggcgg
     6901 ccgctcgagt ctagagggcc cgcggttcga aggtaagcct atccctaacc ctctcctcgg
     6961 tctcgattct acgcgtaccg gttagtaatg agatccctcc ccccccccta acgttactgg
     7021 ccgaagccgc ttggaataag gccggtgtgc gtttgtctat atgttatttt ccaccatatt
     7081 gccgtctttt ggcaatgtga gggcccggaa acctggccct gtcttcttga cgagcattcc
     7141 taggggtctt tcccctctcg ccaaaggaat gcaaggtctg ttgaatgtcg tgaaggaagc
     7201 agttcctctg gaagcttctt gaagacaaac aacgtctgta gcgacccttt gcaggcagcg
     7261 gaacccccca cctggcgaca ggtgcctctg cggccaaaag ccacgtgtat aagatacacc
     7321 tgcaaaggcg gcacaacccc agtgccacgt tgtgagttgg atagttgtgg aaagagtcaa
     7381 atggctctcc tcaagcgtat tcaacaaggg gctgaaggat gcccagaagg taccccattg
     7441 tatgggatct gatctggggc ctcggtgcac atgctttaca tgtgtttagt cgaggttaaa
     7501 aaaacgtcta ggccccccga accacgggga cgtggttttc ctttgaaaaa cacgatgata
     7561 atatggccac acatatgacc gagtacaagc ccacggtgcg cctcgccacc cgcgacgacg
     7621 tccccagggc cgtacgcacc ctcgccgccg cgttcgccga ctaccccgcc acgcgccaca
     7681 ccgtcgatcc ggaccgccac atcgagcggg tcaccgagct gcaagaactc ttcctcacgc
     7741 gcgtcgggct cgacatcggc aaggtgtggg tcgcggacga cggcgccgcg gtggcggtct
     7801 ggaccacgcc ggagagcgtc gaagcggggg cggtgttcgc cgagatcggc ccgcgcatgg
     7861 ccgagttgag cggttcccgg ctggccgcgc agcaacagat ggaaggcctc ctggcgccgc
     7921 accggcccaa ggagcccgcg tggttcctgg ccaccgtcgg cgtctcgccc gaccaccagg
     7981 gcaagggtct gggcagcgcc gtcgtgctcc ccggagtgga ggcggccgag cgcgccgggg
     8041 tgcccgcctt cctggagacc tccgcgcccc gcaacctccc cttctacgag cggctcggct
     8101 tcaccgtcac cgccgacgtc gaggtgcccg aaggaccgcg cacctggtgc atgacccgca
     8161 agcccggtgc ctaaatcgat agatcctaat caacctctgg attacaaaat ttgtgaaaga
     8221 ttgactggta ttcttaacta tgttgctcct tttacgctat gtggatacgc tgctttaatg
     8281 cctttgtatc atgctattgc ttcccgtatg gctttcattt tctcctcctt gtataaatcc
     8341 tggttgctgt ctctttatga ggagttgtgg cccgttgtca ggcaacgtgg cgtggtgtgc
     8401 actgtgtttg ctgacgcaac ccccactggt tggggcattg ccaccacctg tcagctcctt
     8461 tccgggactt tcgctttccc cctccctatt gccacggcgg aactcatcgc cgcctgcctt
     8521 gcccgctgct ggacaggggc tcggctgttg ggcactgaca attccgtggt gttgtcgggg
     8581 aaatcatcgt cctttccttg gctgctcgcc tgtgttgcca cctggattct gcgcgggacg
     8641 tccttctgct acgtcccttc ggccctcaat ccagcggacc ttccttcccg cggcctgctg
     8701 ccggctctgc ggcctcttcc gcgtcttcgc cttcgccctc agacgagtcg gatctccctt
     8761 tgggccgcct ccccgcctga gatcctttaa gaccaatgac ttacaaggca gctgtagatc
     8821 ttagccactt tttaaaagaa aaggggggac tggaagggct aattcactcc caacgaagac
     8881 aagatctgct ttttgcttgt actgggtctc tctggttaga ccagatctga gcctgggagc
     8941 tctctggcta actagggaac ccactgctta agcctcaata aagcttgcct tgagtgcttc
     9001 aagtagtgtg tgcccgtctg ttgtgtgact ctggtaacta gagatccctc agaccctttt
     9061 agtcagtgtg gaaaatctct agcagtagta gttcatgtca tcttattatt cagtatttat
     9121 aacttgcaaa gaaatgaata tcagagagtg agaggcccgg gttaattaag gaaagggcta
     9181 gatcattctt gaagacgaaa gggcctcgtg atacgcctat ttttataggt taatgtcatg
     9241 ataataatgg tttcttagac gtcaggtggc acttttcggg gaaatgtgcg cggaacccct
     9301 atttgtttat ttttctaaat acattcaaat atgtatccgc tcatgagaca ataaccctga
     9361 taaatgcttc aataatattg aaaaaggaag agtatgagta ttcaacattt ccgtgtcgcc
     9421 cttattccct tttttgcggc attttgcctt cctgtttttg ctcacccaga aacgctggtg
     9481 aaagtaaaag atgctgaaga tcagttgggt gcacgagtgg gttacatcga actggatctc
     9541 aacagcggta agatccttga gagttttcgc cccgaagaac gttttccaat gatgagcact
     9601 tttaaagttc tgctatgtgg cgcggtatta tcccgtgttg acgccgggca agagcaactc
     9661 ggtcgccgca tacactattc tcagaatgac ttggttgagt actcaccagt cacagaaaag
     9721 catcttacgg atggcatgac agtaagagaa ttatgcagtg ctgccataac catgagtgat
     9781 aacactgcgg ccaacttact tctgacaacg atcggaggac cgaaggagct aaccgctttt
     9841 ttgcacaaca tgggggatca tgtaactcgc cttgatcgtt gggaaccgga gctgaatgaa
     9901 gccataccaa acgacgagcg tgacaccacg atgcctgtag caatggcaac aacgttgcgc
     9961 aaactattaa ctggcgaact acttactcta gcttcccggc aacaattaat agactggatg
    10021 gaggcggata aagttgcagg accacttctg cgctcggccc ttccggctgg ctggtttatt
    10081 gctgataaat ctggagccgg tgagcgtggg tctcgcggta tcattgcagc actggggcca
    10141 gatggtaagc cctcccgtat cgtagttatc tacacgacgg ggagtcaggc aactatggat
    10201 gaacgaaata gacagatcgc tgagataggt gcctcactga ttaagcattg gtaactgtca
    10261 gaccaagttt actcatatat actttagatt gatttaaaac ttcattttta atttaaaagg
    10321 atctaggtga agatcctttt tgataatctc atgaccaaaa tcccttaacg tgagttttcg
    10381 ttccactgag cgtcagaccc cgtagaaaag atcaaaggat cttcttgaga tccttttttt
    10441 ctgcgcgtaa tctgctgctt gcaaacaaaa aaaccaccgc taccagcggt ggtttgtttg
    10501 ccggatcaag agctaccaac tctttttccg aaggtaactg gcttcagcag agcgcagata
    10561 ccaaatactg ttcttctagt gtagccgtag ttaggccacc acttcaagaa ctctgtagca
    10621 ccgcctacat acctcgctct gctaatcctg ttaccagtgg ctgctgccag tggcgataag
    10681 tcgtgtctta ccgggttgga ctcaagacga tagttaccgg ataaggcgca gcggtcgggc
    10741 tgaacggggg gttcgtgcac acagcccagc ttggagcgaa cgacctacac cgaactgaga
    10801 tacctacagc gtgagctatg agaaagcgcc acgcttcccg aagggagaaa ggcggacagg
    10861 tatccggtaa gcggcagggt cggaacagga gagcgcacga gggagcttcc agggggaaac
    10921 gcctggtatc tttatagtcc tgtcgggttt cgccacctct gacttgagcg tcgatttttg
    10981 tgatgctcgt caggggggcg gagcctatgg aaaaacgcca gcaacgcggc ctttttacgg
    11041 ttcctggcct tttgctggcc ttttgctcac atgttctttc ctgcgttatc ccctgattct
    11101 gtggataacc gtattaccgc ctttgagtga gctgataccg ctcgccgcag ccgaacgacc
    11161 gagcgcagcg agtcagtgag cgaggaagcg gaagagcgcc caatacgcaa accgcctctc
    11221 cccgcgcgtt ggccgattca ttaatgcagc aagctcatgg ctgactaatt ttttttattt
    11281 atgcagaggc cgaggccgcc tcggcctctg agctattcca gaagtagtga ggaggctttt
    11341 ttggaggcct aggcttttgc aaaaagctcc ccgtggcacg acaggtttcc cgactggaaa
    11401 gcgggcagtg agcgcaacgc aattaatgtg agttagctca ctcattaggc accccaggct
    11461 ttacacttta tgcttccggc tcgtatgttg tgtggaattg tgagcggata acaatttcac
    11521 acaggaaaca gctatgacat gattacgaat ttcacaaata aagcattttt ttcactgcat
    11581 tctagttgtg gtttgtccaa actcatcaat gtatcttatc atgtctggat caactggata
    11641 actcaagcta accaaaatca tcccaaactt cccaccccat accctattac cactgccaat
    11701 tacctgtggt ttcatttact ctaaacctgt gattcctctg aattattttc attttaaaga
    11761 aattgtattt gttaaatatg tactacaaac ttagtagt
//
