[The description below was written by a language model from this plasmid's Addgene catalogue record and the feature table of its GenBank file.]
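Description:
pHAGE-PIK3CG-D192G is an 11.8 kb HIV-1-based lentiviral expression plasmid built on the pHAGE backbone, carrying human PIK3CG (the p110γ catalytic subunit of PI3Kγ) with a D192G substitution. In bacteria it is maintained through a high-copy ColE1/pUC-type origin and selected with ampicillin via the bla gene. The viral portion contains a full-length LTR at the upstream end (annotated as a 3' LTR but positioned as the 5' LTR), the Psi packaging signal, the Rev response element for Rev-dependent nuclear export of the genomic RNA, the cPPT/CTS element, and a U3-deleted downstream LTR that makes the integrated provirus self-inactivating. Because no viral structural or enzymatic genes are annotated, packaging functions must be supplied in trans.

The open reading frame was introduced by Gateway cloning and lies between attB1 and attB2 sites, although the feature table does not annotate the PIK3CG coding sequence itself. The short WELQut site flagged within that interval is probably a chance sequence match. Expression is driven by the strong constitutive human EF-1α promoter, including its first intron. Downstream of attB2 are T3 and T7 promoter sequences, an attB4 site and a V5 epitope sequence, but the record does not state whether the V5 tag is fused in frame to the insert. An EMCV IRES then directs translation of puromycin N-acetyltransferase from the same transcript, so transduced mammalian cells can be selected with puromycin, and a WPRE enhances transcript expression. The construct provides stable expression of this variant and is associated with a study on systematic functional annotation of somatic cancer mutations.
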