Addgene plasmid #116576: pHAGE-PIK3CG-D192G
Purpose: Lentiviral expression of PIK3CG D192G
Depositing lab: Gordon Mills & Kenneth Scott. Depositing organization: Baylor College of Medicine. Publication: Systematic Functional Annotation of Somatic Mutations in Cancer. Ng PK, Li J, Jeong KJ, Shao S, Chen H, Tsang YH, Sengupta S, Wang Z, Bhavana VH, Tran R, Soewito S, Minussi DC, Moreno D, Kong K, Dogruluk T, Lu H, Gao J, Tokheim C, Zhou DC, Johnson AM, Zeng J, Ip CKM, Ju Z, Wester M, Yu S, Li Y, Vellano CP, Schultz N, Karchin R, Ding L, Lu Y, Cheung LWT, Chen K, Shaw KR, Meric-Bernstam F, Scott KL, Yi S, Sahni N, Liang H, Mills GB. Cancer Cell. 2018 Mar 12;33(3):450-462.e10. doi: 10.1016/j.ccell.2018.01.021. PubMed 29533785.
Backbone
  Vector backbone: pHAGE
  Vector type: Lentiviral
Growth in bacteria
  Bacterial resistance: Ampicillin, 100 μg/mL
  Growth temperature: 37°C
  Growth strain: Stbl3
  Copy number: High Copy
Gene/Insert
  Gene/Insert name: PIK3CG
  Species: H. sapiens (human)
  Mutation: D192G
  Entrez Gene: PIK3CG (a.k.a. IMD97, PI3CG, PI3K, PI3Kgamma, PIK3, p110gamma, p120-PI3K)
  Cloning method: Gateway Cloning
Terms and licenses: Academic/Nonprofit Terms; Industry Terms: Not Available to Industry
How to cite: pHAGE-PIK3CG-D192G was a gift from Gordon Mills & Kenneth Scott (Addgene plasmid # 116576 ; http://n2t.net/addgene:116576 ; RRID:Addgene_116576)
