>Addgene plasmid #116576 | pHAGE-PIK3CG-D192G | depositor partial sequence | sequence record 219451 | insert
ATGGAGCTGGAGAACTATAAACAGCCCGTGGTGCTGAGAGAGGACAACTGCCGAAGGCGCCGGAGGATGA
AGCCGCGCAGTGCTGCGGCCAGCCTGTCCTCCATGGAGCTCATCCCCATCGAGTTCGTGCTGCCCACCAG
CCAGCGCAAATGCAAGAGCCCCGAAACGGCGCTGCTGCACGTGGCCGGCCACGGCAACGTGGAGCAGATG
AAGGCCCAGGTGTGGCTGCGAGCGCTGGAGACCAGCGTGGCGGCGGACTTCTACCACCGGCTGGGACCGC
ATCACTTCCTCCTGCTCTATCAGAAGAAGGGGCAGTGGTACGAGATCTACGACAAGTACCAGGTGGTGCA
GACTCTGGACTGCCTGCGCTACTGGAAGGCCACGCACCGGAGCCCGGGCCAGATCCACCTGGTGCAGCGG
CACCCGCCCTCCGAGGAGTCCCAAGCCTTCCAGCGGCAGCTCACGGCGCTGATTGGCTATGACGTCACTG
ACGTCAGCAACGTGCACGACGATGAGCTGGAGTTCACGCGCCGTGGCTTGGTGACCCCGCGCATGGCGGA
GGTGGCCAGCCGCGGCCCCAAGCTCTACGCCATGCACCCGTGGGTGACGTCCAAGCCCCTCCCGGAGTAC
CTGTGGAAGAAGATTGCCAACAACTGCATCTTCATCGTCATTCACCGCAGCACCACCAGCCAGACCATTA
AGGTCTCACCCGACGACACCCCCGGCGCCATCCTGCAGAGCTTCTTCACCAAGATGGCCAAGAAGAAATC
TCTGATGGATATTCCCGAAAGCCAAAGCGAACAGGATTTTGTGCTGCGCGTCTGTGGCCGGGATGAGTAC
CTGGTGGGCGAAACGCCCATCAAAAACTTCCAGTGGGTGAGGCACTGCCTCAAGAACGGAGAAGAGATTC
ACGTGGTACTGGACACGCCTCCAGACCCGGCCCTAGACGAGGTGAGGAAGGAAGAGTGGCCGCTGGTGGA
TGACTGCACGGGAGTCACCGGCTACCATGAGCAGCTTACCATCCACGGCAAGGACCACGAGAGTGTGTTC
ACCGTGTCCCTGTGGGACTGCGACCGCAAGTTCAGGGTCAAGATCAGAGGCATTGATATCCCCGTCCTGC
CTCGGAACACCGACCTCACAGTTTTTGTAGAGGCAAACATCCAGCATGGGCAACAAGTCCTTTGCCAAAG
GAGAACCAGCCCCAAACCCTTCACAGAGGAGGTGCTGTGGAATGTGTGGCTTGAGTTCAGTATCAAAATC
AAAGACTTGCCCAAAGGGGCTCTACTGAACCTCCAGATCTACTGCGGTAAAGCTCCAGCACTGTCCAGCA
AGGCCTCTGCAGAGTCCCCCAGTTCTGAGTCCAAGGGCAAAGTTCAGCTTCTCTATTATGTGAACCTGCT
GCTGATAGACCACCGTTTCCTCCTGCGCCGTGGAGAATACGTCCTCCACATGTGGCAGATATCTGGGAAG
GGAGAAGACCAAGGAAGCTTCAATGCTGACAAACTCACGTCTGCAACTAACCCAGACAAGGAGAACTCAA
TGTCCATCTCCATTCTTCTGGACAATTACTGCCACCCGATAGCCCTGCCTAAGCATCAGCCCACCCCTGA
CCCGGAAGGGGACCGGGTTCGAGCAGAAATGCCCAACCAGCTTCGCAAGCAATTGGAGGCGATCATAGCC
ACTGATCCACTTAACCCTCTCACAGCAGAGGACAAAGAATTGCTCTGGCATTTTAGATACGAAAGCCTTA
AGCACCCAAAAGCATATCCTAAGCTATTTAGTTCAGTGAAATGGGGACAGCAAGAAATTGTGGCCAAAAC
ATACCAATTGTTGGCCAGAAGGGAAGTCTGGGATCAAAGTGCTTTGGATGTTGGGTTAACAATGCAGCTC
CTGGACTGCAACTTCTCAGATGAAAATGTAAGAGCCATTGCAGTTCAGAAACTGGAGAGCTTGGAGGACG
ATGATGTTCTGCATTACCTTCTACAATTGGTCCAGGCTGTGAAATTTGAACCATACCATGATAGCGCCCT
TGCCAGATTTCTGCTGAAGCGTGGTTTAAGAAACAAAAGAATTGGTCACTTTTTGTTTTGGTTCTTGAGA
AGTGAGATAGCCCAGTCCAGACACTATCAGCAGAGGTTCGCTGTGATTCTGGAAGCCTATCTGAGGGGCT
GTGGCACAGCCATGCTGCACGACTTTACCCAACAAGTCCAAGTAATCGAGATGTTACAAAAAGTCACCCT
TGATATTAAATCGCTCTCTGCTGAAAAGTATGACGTCAGTTCCCAAGTTATTTCACAACTTAAACAAAAG
CTTGAAAACCTGCAGAATTCTCAACTCCCCGAAAGCTTTAGAGTTCCATATGATCCTGGACTGAAAGCAG
GAGCGCTGGCAATTGAAAAATGTAAAGTAATGGCCTCCAAGAAAAAACCACTATGGCTTGAGTTTAAATG
TGCCGATCCTACAGCCCTATCAAATGAAACAATTGGAATTATCTTTAAACATGGTGATGATCTGCGCCAA
GACATGCTTATTTTACAGATTCTACGAATCATGGAGTCTATTTGGGAGACTGAATCTTTGGATCTATGCC
TCCTGCCATATGGTTGCATTTCAACTGGTGACAAAATAGGAATGATCGAGATTGTGAAAGACGCCACGAC
AATTGCCAAAATTCAGCAAAGCACAGTGGGCAACACGGGAGCATTTAAAGATGAAGTCCTGAATCACTGG
CTCAAAGAAAAATCCCCTACTGAAGAAAAGTTTCAGGCAGCAGTGGAGAGATTTGTTTATTCCTGTGCAG
GCTACTGTGTGGCAACCTTTGTTCTTGGAATAGGCGACAGACACAATGACAATATTATGATCACCGAGAC
AGGAAACCTATTTCATATTGACTTCGGGCACATTCTTGGGAATTACAAAAGTTTCCTGGGCATTAATAAA
GAGAGAGTGCCATTTGTGCTAACCCCTGACTTCCTCTTTGTGATGGGAACTTCTGGAAAGAAGACAAGCC
CACACTTCCAGAAATTTCAGGACATCTGTGTTAAGGCTTATCTAGCCCTTCGTCATCACACAAACCTACT
GATCATCCTGTTCTCCATGATGCTGATGACAGGAATGCCCCAGTTAACAAGCAAAGAAGACATTGAATAT
ATCCGGGATGCCCTCACAGTGGGGAAAAATGAGGAGGATGCTAAAAAGTATTTTCTTGATCAGATCGAAG
TTTGCAGAGACAAAGGATGGACTGTGCAGTTTAATTGGTTTCTACATCTTGTTCTTGGCATCAAACAAGG
AGAGAAACATTCAGCCTAA
